Addgene plasmid #128331: pCIneoMyc UNC119Aa
Purpose: Mammalian expression vector of Myc-tagged human UNC119A isoform a
Depositing lab: Yutaka Hata. Publication: UNC119 is a binding partner of tumor suppressor Ras-association domain family 6 and induces apoptosis and cell cycle arrest by MDM2 and p53. Iwasa H, Sarkar A, Shimizu T, Sawada T, Hossain S, Xu X, Maruyama J, Arimoto-Matsuzaki K, Withanage K, Nakagawa K, Kurihara H, Kuroyanagi H, Hata Y. Cancer Sci. 2018 Sep;109(9):2767-2780. doi: 10.1111/cas.13706. Epub 2018 Jul 28. PubMed 29931788.
Backbone
  Vector backbone: pCIneo
  Backbone manufacturer: Promega
  Backbone size w/o insert (bp): 5700
  Vector type: Mammalian Expression
  Selectable markers: Neomycin (select with G418)
Growth in bacteria
  Bacterial resistance: Ampicillin, 100 μg/mL
  Growth temperature: 37°C
  Growth strain: DH5alpha
  Copy number: High Copy
Gene/Insert
  Gene/Insert name: UNC119
  Species: H. sapiens (human)
  Insert size (bp): 720
  GenBank ID: 9094
  Entrez Gene: UNC119 (a.k.a. HRG4, IMD13, POC7, POC7A)
  Promoter: CMV
  Tag / fusion protein: Myc (N terminal on backbone)
  Cloning method: Restriction Enzyme; 5′ cloning site EcoRI (not destroyed); 3′ cloning site SalI (not destroyed)
  Sequencing primers: 5′ gataggcacctattggtcttactgacat; 3′ Gaacctgaaacataaaatgaat
Terms and licenses: Academic/Nonprofit Terms; Industry Terms: Not Available to Industry
How to cite: pCIneoMyc UNC119Aa was a gift from Yutaka Hata (Addgene plasmid # 128331 ; http://n2t.net/addgene:128331 ; RRID:Addgene_128331)
