[The description below was written by a language model from this plasmid's Addgene catalogue record and pLannotate feature annotations shown in this document.]
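Description:
pCIneoMyc UNC119Aa is a mammalian expression plasmid built on the Promega pCIneo backbone, modified to supply an N-terminal Myc epitope, and carrying the coding sequence of human UNC119 (UNC119A isoform a; also known as HRG4 or POC7). The roughly 720 bp insert was placed between EcoRI and SalI sites, both retained, so that the Myc tag encoded by the backbone is fused in frame to the amino terminus of the protein. In bacteria the plasmid is maintained at high copy through a ColE1/pUC-type origin and selected with ampicillin via β-lactamase. An f1 origin is also present, which permits single-stranded DNA production.

Expression in mammalian cells is driven by the human cytomegalovirus immediate-early enhancer and promoter, followed by a chimeric β-globin/immunoglobulin heavy chain intron that generally improves transcript processing and expression, and terminated by an SV40 polyadenylation signal. T7 and T3 promoter sequences flank the cloning region. A separate cassette, consisting of the SV40 enhancer/early promoter, the neomycin phosphotransferase gene and a synthetic poly(A) signal, allows G418 selection of stably transfected cells. The automated annotation of the 6,219 nt sequence marks only part of the UNC119 reading frame and does not call the Myc tag as a feature, although the catalogue entry records both the full isoform and the tag.

UNC119 is a lipid-binding chaperone for myristoylated proteins. The associated study examined it as a binding partner of the tumour suppressor RASSF6 and its effects on apoptosis and cell cycle arrest through MDM2 and p53, so this construct suits overexpression, detection and interaction experiments that use the Myc epitope.
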