Features (pLannotate 1.2.2; 19 found; start..end, strand, type, name):
      3..380     +  enhancer       CMV enhancer: human cytomegalovirus immediate early enhancer
    381..592     +  promoter       CMV promoter: human cytomegalovirus (CMV) immediate early promoter
    753..885     +  intron         chimeric intron: chimera between introns from human β-globin and immunoglobulin heavy chain genes
    930..948     +  promoter       T7 promoter: promoter for bacteriophage T7 RNA polymerase
   1161..1727    +  CDS            UNC119 (fragment): U119A_HUMAN - Also known as RG4. Experimental evidence at protein level: Swiss-Prot protein existence level 1. Involved in synaptic functions in photoreceptor cells, the signal transduction in immune cells as a Src family kinase activator, endosome recycling, the uptake of bacteria and endocytosis, protein trafficking in sensory neurons and as lipid-binding chaperone with specificity for a diverse subset of myristoylated proteins. Specifically binds the myristoyl moiety of a subset of N-terminally myristoylated proteins and is required for their localization. Binds myristoylated GNAT1 and is r
   1751..1768    -  promoter       T3 promoter (fragment): promoter for bacteriophage T3 RNA polymerase
   1786..1907    -  polyA_signal   SV40 poly(A) signal: SV40 polyadenylation signal
   1930..1998    -  CDS            large T antigen (fragment): large T antigen from SV40 (simian virus 40)
   2022..2089    +  CDS            lacZα (fragment): LacZα fragment of β-galactosidase; lacZ fragment
   2093..2521    +  rep_origin     f1 ori (sequence partly withheld): f1 bacteriophage origin of replication; arrow indicates direction of (+) strand synthesis
   2549..2600    -  misc_feature   bom (fragment): basis of mobility region from pBR322
   2665..3022    +  promoter       SV40 promoter: SV40 enhancer and early promoter
   3073..3864    +  CDS            neo: KKA2_KLEPN - Also known as kan, nptII. Experimental evidence at protein level: Swiss-Prot protein existence level 1. Resistance to kanamycin, neomycin, paromomycin, ribostamycin, butirosin and gentamicin B. From Klebsiella pneumoniae.
   3931..3979    +  polyA_signal   poly(A) signal: synthetic polyadenylation signal
   3999..4053    -  misc_feature   bom (fragment): basis of mobility region from pBR322
   4155..4190    -  CDS            rop (fragment): Rop protein, which maintains plasmids at low copy number; rop
   4285..4389    +  promoter       AmpR promoter: bla
   4390..5250    +  CDS            AmpR: β-lactamase; bla; confers resistance to ampicillin, carbenicillin, and related antibiotics
   5421..6009    +  rep_origin     ori: high-copy-number ColE1/pMB1/pBR322/pUC origin of replication
>Addgene plasmid #128331 | pCIneoMyc UNC119Aa | addgene full sequence | sequence record 252653 | Addgene NGS Result
GGCATTGATTATTGACTAGTTATTAATAGTAATCAATTACGGGGTCATTAGTTCATAGCCCATATATGGA
GTTCCGCGTTACATAACTTACGGTAAATGGCCCGCCTGGCTGACCGCCCAACGACCCCCGCCCATTGACG
TCAATAATGACGTATGTTCCCATAGTAACGCCAATAGGGACTTTCCATTGACGTCAATGGGTGGAGTATT
TACGGTAAACTGCCCACTTGGCAGTACATCAAGTGTATCATATGCCAAGTCCGCCCCCTATTGACGTCAA
TGACGGTAAATGGCCCGCCTGGCATTATGCCCAGTACATGACCTTACGGGACTTTCCTACTTGGCAGTAC
ATCTACGTATTAGTCATCGCTATTACCATGGTGATGCGGTTTTGGCAGTACACCAATGGGCGTGGATAGC
GGTTTGACTCACGGGGATTTCCAAGTCTCCACCCCATTGACGTCAATGGGAGTTTGTTTTGGCACCAAAA
TCAACGGGACTTTCCAAAATGTCGTAACAACTGCGATCGCCCGCCCCGTTGACGCAAATGGGCGGTAGGC
GTGTACGGTGGGAGGTCTATATAAGCAGAGCTCGTTTAGTGAACCGTCAGATCACTAGAAGCTTTATTGC
GGTAGTTTATCACAGTTAAATTGCTAACGCAGTCAGTGCTTCTGACACAACAGTCTCGAACTTAAGCTGC
AGTGACTCTCTTAAGGTAGCCTTGCAGAAGTTGGTCGTGAGGCACTGGGCAGGTAAGTATCAAGGTTACA
AGACAGGTTTAAGGAGACCAATAGAAACTGGGCTTGTCGAGACAGAGAAGACTCTTGCGTTTCTGATAGG
CACCTATTGGTCTTACTGACATCCACTTTGCCTTTCTCTCCACAGGTGTCCACTCCCAGTTCAATTACAG
CTCTTAAGGCTAGAGTACTTAATACGACTCACTATAGGCTAGACCCCCCAACATGGAGCAGAAGCTTATC
AGCGAGGAGGACCTGCTCGAGGAATTCATGAAGGTGAAGAAGGGCGGCGGTGGGGCCGGGACGGCGACGG
AGTCCGCTCCGGGGCCCTCGGGCCAGAGCGTGGCCCCCATACCACAGCCGCCTGCGGAATCCGAATCTGG
GTCCGAGTCGGAGCCGGACGCAGGCCCAGGGCCCAGGCCGGGGCCGCTGCAGAGGAAGCAGCCGATCGGG
CCGGAGGACGTGCTGGGGCTGCAGCGGATCACCGGTGACTACCTCTGCTCCCCTGAGGAGAATATCTACA
AGATCGACTTTGTCAGGTTTAAGATTCGGGACATGGACTCAGGCACTGTCCTCTTTGAAATCAAGAAGCC
CCCAGTCTCAGAACGGTTGCCCATCAACCGGCGGGACCTGGACCCCAATGCTGGGCGCTTTGTCCGCTAC
CAGTTCACGCCTGCCTTCCTCCGCCTGAGGCAGGTGGGAGCCACGGTGGAGTTCACAGTGGGAGACAAGC
CTGTCAACAACTTCCGCATGATCGAGAGGCACTACTTCCGCAACCAGCTACTCAAAAGCTTCGACTTCCA
CTTTGGCTTCTGCATCCCCAGCAGCAAGAACACCTGCGAGCACATTTACGACTTCCCCCCTCTCTCCGAG
GAGCTGATCAGCGAGATGATCCGCCACCCGTATGAGACCCAGTCTGACAGCTTCTACTTCGTGGATGACC
GGCTGGTGATGCACAATAAAGCAGACTATTCCTACAGCGGGACACCCTAGTCGACCCGGGCGGCCGCTTC
CCTTTAGTGAGGGTTAATGCTTCGAGCAGACATGATAAGATACATTGATGAGTTTGGACAAACCACAACT
AGAATGCAGTGAAAAAAATGCTTTATTTGTGAAATTTGTGATGCTATTGCTTTATTTGTAACCATTATAA
GCTGCAATAAACAAGTTAACAACAACAATTGCATTCATTTTATGTTTCAGGTTCAGGGGGAGATGTGGGA
GGTTTTTTAAAGCAAGTAAAACCTCTACAAATGTGGTAAAATCCGATAAGGATCGATCCGGGCTGGCGTA
ATAGCGAAGAGGCCCGCACCGATCGCCCTTCCCAACAGTTGCGCAGCCTGAATGGCGAATGG
[124 nt withheld, positions 2093-2216]
C
[91 nt withheld, positions 2218-2308]
A
[49 nt withheld, positions 2310-2358]
CCTTTGACGTTGGAGTCCACGTTCTTT
[37 nt withheld, positions 2386-2422]
ACCCTATCTCGGTCTATTCTTTTGATTTATAAGGGATTTTGCCGATTTCGGCCTATTGGTTAAAAAATGA
GCTGATTTAACAAAAATTTAACGCGAATTTTAACAAAATATTAACGCTTACAATTTCCTGATGCGGTATT
TTCTCCTTACGCATCTGTGCGGTATTTCACACCGCATACGCGGATCTGCGCAGCACCATGGCCTGAAATA
ACCTCTGAAAGAGGAACTTGGTTAGGTACCTTCTGAGGCGGAAAGAACCAGCTGTGGAATGTGTGTCAGT
TAGGGTGTGGAAAGTCCCCAGGCTCCCCAGCAGGCAGAAGTATGCAAAGCATGCATCTCAATTAGTCAGC
AACCAGGTGTGGAAAGTCCCCAGGCTCCCCAGCAGGCAGAAGTATGCAAAGCATGCATCTCAATTAGTCA
GCAACCATAGTCCCGCCCCTAACTCCGCCCATCCCGCCCCTAACTCCGCCCAGTTCCGCCCATTCTCCGC
CCCATGGCTGACTAATTTTTTTTATTTATGCAGAGGCCGAGGCCGCCTCGGCCTCTGAGCTATTCCAGAA
GTAGTGAGGAGGCTTTTTTGGAGGCCTAGGCTTTTGCAAAAAGCTTGATTCTTCTGACACAACAGTCTCG
AACTTAAGGCTAGAGCCACCATGATTGAACAAGATGGATTGCACGCAGGTTCTCCGGCCGCTTGGGTGGA
GAGGCTATTCGGCTATGACTGGGCACAACAGACAATCGGCTGCTCTGATGCCGCCGTGTTCCGGCTGTCA
GCGCAGGGGCGCCCGGTTCTTTTTGTCAAGACCGACCTGTCCGGTGCCCTGAATGAACTGCAGGACGAGG
CAGCGCGGCTATCGTGGCTGGCCACGACGGGCGTTCCTTGCGCAGCTGTGCTCGACGTTGTCACTGAAGC
GGGAAGGGACTGGCTGCTATTGGGCGAAGTGCCGGGGCAGGATCTCCTGTCATCTCACCTTGCTCCTGCC
GAGAAAGTATCCATCATGGCTGATGCAATGCGGCGGCTGCATACGCTTGATCCGGCTACCTGCCCATTCG
ACCACCAAGCGAAACATCGCATCGAGCGAGCACGTACTCGGATGGAAGCCGGTCTTGTCGATCAGGATGA
TCTGGACGAAGAGCATCAGGGGCTCGCGCCAGCCGAACTGTTCGCCAGGCTCAAGGCGCGCATGCCCGAC
GGCGAGGATCTCGTCGTGACCCATGGCGATGCCTGCTTGCCGAATATCATGGTGGAAAATGGCCGCTTTT
CTGGATTCATCGACTGTGGCCGGCTGGGTGTGGCGGACCGCTATCAGGACATAGCGTTGGCTACCCGTGA
TATTGCTGAAGAGCTTGGCGGCGAATGGGCTGACCGCTTCCTCGTGCTTTACGGTATCGCCGCTCCCGAT
TCGCAGCGCATCGCCTTCTATCGCCTTCTTGACGAGTTCTTCTGAGCGGGACTCTGGGGTTCGAAATGAC
CGACCAAGCGACGCCCAACCTGCCATCACGATGGCCGCAATAAAATATCTTTATTTTCATTACATCTGTG
TGTTGGTTTTTTGTGTGAATCGATAGCGATAAGGATCCGCGTATGGTGCACTCTCAGTACAATCTGCTCT
GATGCCGCATAGTTAAGCCAGCCCCGACACCCGCCAACACCCGCTGACGCGCCCTGACGGGCTTGTCTGC
TCCCGGCATCCGCTTACAGACAAGCTGTGACCGTCTCCGGGAGCTGCATGTGTCAGAGGTTTTCACCGTC
ATCACCGAAACGCGCGAGACGAAAGGGCCTCGTGATACGCCTATTTTTATAGGTTAATGTCATGATAATA
ATGGTTTCTTAGACGTCAGGTGGCACTTTTCGGGGAAATGTGCGCGGAACCCCTATTTGTTTATTTTTCT
AAATACATTCAAATATGTATCCGCTCATGAGACAATAACCCTGATAAATGCTTCAATAATATTGAAAAAG
GAAGAGTATGAGTATTCAACATTTCCGTGTCGCCCTTATTCCCTTTTTTGCGGCATTTTGCCTTCCTGTT
TTTGCTCACCCAGAAACGCTGGTGAAAGTAAAAGATGCTGAAGATCAGTTGGGTGCACGAGTGGGTTACA
TCGAACTGGATCTCAACAGCGGTAAGATCCTTGAGAGTTTTCGCCCCGAAGAACGTTTTCCAATGATGAG
CACTTTTAAAGTTCTGCTATGTGGCGCGGTATTATCCCGTATTGACGCCGGGCAAGAGCAACTCGGTCGC
CGCATACACTATTCTCAGAATGACTTGGTTGAGTACTCACCAGTCACAGAAAAGCATCTTACGGATGGCA
TGACAGTAAGAGAATTATGCAGTGCTGCCATAACCATGAGTGATAACACTGCGGCCAACTTACTTCTGAC
AACGATCGGAGGACCGAAGGAGCTAACCGCTTTTTTGCACAACATGGGGGATCATGTAACTCGCCTTGAT
CGTTGGGAACCGGAGCTGAATGAAGCCATACCAAACGACGAGCGTGACACCACGATGCCTGTAGCAATGG
CAACAACGTTGCGCAAACTATTAACTGGCGAACTACTTACTCTAGCTTCCCGGCAACAATTAATAGACTG
GATGGAGGCGGATAAAGTTGCAGGACCACTTCTGCGCTCGGCCCTTCCGGCTGGCTGGTTTATTGCTGAT
AAATCTGGAGCCGGTGAGCGTGGGTCTCGCGGTATCATTGCAGCACTGGGGCCAGATGGTAAGCCCTCCC
GTATCGTAGTTATCTACACGACGGGGAGTCAGGCAACTATGGATGAACGAAATAGACAGATCGCTGAGAT
AGGTGCCTCACTGATTAAGCATTGGTAACTGTCAGACCAAGTTTACTCATATATACTTTAGATTGATTTA
AAACTTCATTTTTAATTTAAAAGGATCTAGGTGAAGATCCTTTTTGATAATCTCATGACCAAAATCCCTT
AACGTGAGTTTTCGTTCCACTGAGCGTCAGACCCCGTAGAAAAGATCAAAGGATCTTCTTGAGATCCTTT
TTTTCTGCGCGTAATCTGCTGCTTGCAAACAAAAAAACCACCGCTACCAGCGGTGGTTTGTTTGCCGGAT
CAAGAGCTACCAACTCTTTTTCCGAAGGTAACTGGCTTCAGCAGAGCGCAGATACCAAATACTGTTCTTC
TAGTGTAGCCGTAGTTAGGCCACCACTTCAAGAACTCTGTAGCACCGCCTACATACCTCGCTCTGCTAAT
CCTGTTACCAGTGGCTGCTGCCAGTGGCGATAAGTCGTGTCTTACCGGGTTGGACTCAAGACGATAGTTA
CCGGATAAGGCGCAGCGGTCGGGCTGAACGGGGGGTTCGTGCACACAGCCCAGCTTGGAGCGAACGACCT
ACACCGAACTGAGATACCTACAGCGTGAGCTATGAGAAAGCGCCACGCTTCCCGAAGGGAGAAAGGCGGA
CAGGTATCCGGTAAGCGGCAGGGTCGGAACAGGAGAGCGCACGAGGGAGCTTCCAGGGGGAAACGCCTGG
TATCTTTATAGTCCTGTCGGGTTTCGCCACCTCTGACTTGAGCGTCGATTTTTGTGATGCTCGTCAGGGG
GGCGGAGCCTATGGAAAAACGCCAGCAACGCGGCCTTTTTACGGTTCCTGGCCTTTTGCTGGCCTTTTGC
TCACATGGCTCGACAGATCTTCAATATTGGCCATTAGCCATATTATTCATTGGTTATATAGCATAAATCA
ATATTGGCTATTGGCCATTGCATACGTTGTATCTATATCATAATATGTACATTTATATTGGCTCATGTCC
AATATGACCGCCATGTT
